>Addgene plasmid #11418 | pET21a.TM0651 | addgene partial sequence | sequence record 18243 | T7 5'-TAATACGACTCACTATAGGG-3'
TGTTTAACTTTAAGAAGGAGATTACATATGTACAGGGTGTTCGTTTTTGACCTGGACGGAACACTTCTCA
ACGACAACCTGGAGATATCAGAAAAGGACAGAAGAAACATAGAGAAACTTTCCAGAAAGTGCTATGTTGT
CTTTGCAAGCGGAAGAATGCTCGTTTCCACACTGAACGTGGAAAAGAAGTACTTCAAAAGAACCTTTCCA
ACGATCGCTTACAACGGTGCGATAGTGTACCTTCCAGAAGAAGGCGTGATCCTGAACGAGAAGATCCCGC
CTGAGGTAGCAAAAGACATCATAGAATACATAAAACCGCTCAACGTTCACTGGCAGGCTTACATTGACGA
TGTGCTCTACTCCGAAAAGGACAACGAAGAGATAAAAAGCTACGCAAGACACTCGAACGTGGACTACCGC
GTTGAACCGAACCTTTCTGAACTCGTCTCAAAGATGGGAACGACGAAACTTCTTCTCATCGATACCCCGG
AAAGACTCGACGAGTTGAAAGAGATTCTCTCTGAAAGGTTCAAAGATGTGGTGAAGGTCTTCAAGTCCTT
CCCTACTTACCTTGAAATCGTTCCGAAAAACGTGGACAAGGGAAAGGCCCTG
