[The description below was written by a language model from this plasmid's Addgene catalogue record.]
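Description:
pET21a.TM0651 is a bacterial expression plasmid built on the Novagen pET21a backbone (5443 bp without insert) and carrying an 804 bp open reading frame from Thermotoga maritima, locus TM0651, annotated as a phosphatase. The gene was inserted by restriction cloning between the NdeI and BamHI sites, both of which remain intact, so the insert can be excised or replaced with the same enzymes. The plasmid confers ampicillin resistance, is recorded as high copy, and is propagated in the cloning strain DH5alpha.

No feature table is provided with the record, so the regulatory elements are not listed explicitly. However, pET21a is a standard T7 system vector in which the insert sits downstream of a T7 promoter with a lac operator and upstream of a T7 terminator, and the listed sequencing primers correspond to those flanking positions. Cloning at NdeI normally places the native start codon at the vector's translation initiation site. The record does not say whether the vector's optional C-terminal His tag is read through or whether the insert ends in its own stop codon.

Because transcription depends on T7 RNA polymerase, expression requires a DE3 lysogen rather than the supplied DH5alpha host. The depositor recommends BL21(DE3) Star carrying the helper plasmid pSJS1244, which confers spectinomycin resistance and supports expression of genes containing codons rare in E. coli. According to the associated publication, the construct was used to produce recombinant protein for crystal structure determination of this T. maritima phosphatase, which is described as having a unique substrate binding domain.
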