Addgene plasmid #11418: pET21a.TM0651
Depositing lab: Sung-Hou Kim. Depositing organization: Lawrence Berkeley National Laboratory. Publication: Crystal structure of a phosphatase with a unique substrate binding domain from Thermotoga maritima. Shin DH, Roberts A, Jancarik J, Yokota H, Kim R, Wemmer DE, Kim SH. Protein Sci. 2003 Jul . 12(7):1464-72. 10.1110/ps.0302703 PubMed 12824492.
Backbone
  Vector backbone: pET21a
  Backbone manufacturer: Novagen
  Backbone size w/o insert (bp): 5443
  Vector type: Bacterial Expression
Growth in bacteria
  Bacterial resistance: Ampicillin, 100 μg/mL
  Growth temperature: 37°C
  Growth strain: DH5alpha
  Copy number: High Copy
Gene/Insert
  Gene/Insert name: phosphatase
  Species: T. maritima
  Insert size (bp): 804
  GenBank ID: AAD35735 NP_228460 TM0651
  Cloning method: Restriction Enzyme; 5′ cloning site NdeI (not destroyed); 3′ cloning site BamHI (not destroyed)
  Sequencing primers: 5′ TAATACGACTCACTATAGGG; 3′ GCTAGTTATTGCTCAGCGG
Terms and licenses: Academic/Nonprofit Terms; Industry Terms: Not Available to Industry
Depositor comments: Please note that the plasmid pET21a.TM0651 contains an Ampicillin resistance marker, and the BL21 bacterial strain contains a plasmid, pSJS1244, that confers spectinomycin resistance and allows for expression of genes with rare codons. Addgene provides this plasmid in the DH5alpha bacterial strain. For expression, please use BL21(DE3).Star/pSJS1244
How to cite: pET21a.TM0651 was a gift from Sung-Hou Kim (Addgene plasmid # 11418 ; http://n2t.net/addgene:11418 ; RRID:Addgene_11418)
